Addgene plasmid #60114: pNB774
Purpose: Green beetle luciferase with nuclear localization signal (NLS) and ClpXP degron tag (ssrA)
Depositing lab: Nicolas Buchler. Depositing organization: Duke University. Publication: Measuring fast gene dynamics in single cells with time-lapse luminescence microscopy. Mazo-Vargas A, Park H, Aydin M, Buchler NE. Mol Biol Cell. 2014 Sep 17. pii: mbc.E14-07-1187. 10.1091/mbc.E14-07-1187 PubMed 25232010.
Backbone
  Vector backbone: pJ204
  Backbone manufacturer: DNA 2.0
  Backbone size w/o insert (bp): 2707
  Total vector size (bp): 4465
  Vector type: Unspecified
Growth in bacteria
  Bacterial resistance: Ampicillin, 100 μg/mL
  Growth temperature: 37°C
  Growth strain: DH5alpha
  Copy number: Unknown
Gene/Insert
  Gene/Insert name: GrLuc (alt names: Green beetle luciferase; pJ204-NLS-GrLuc-ssrA)
  Species: S. cerevisiae (budding yeast)
  Insert size (bp): 1731
  Tag / fusion protein: Nuclear localization signal (NLS) (N terminal on insert); ClpXP degron (C terminal on insert)
Terms and licenses: Academic/Nonprofit Terms; Industry Terms: Not Available to Industry
How to cite: pNB774 was a gift from Nicolas Buchler (Addgene plasmid # 60114 ; http://n2t.net/addgene:60114 ; RRID:Addgene_60114)
