[The description below was written by a language model from this plasmid's Addgene catalogue record and pLannotate feature annotations shown in this document.]
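Description:
pNB774 is a bacterial cloning plasmid built on the pJ204 gene-synthesis backbone from DNA 2.0, carrying a modified green beetle luciferase (GrLuc) coding sequence. The whole construct is 4,465 bp, of which about 1.7 kb is insert. It is maintained in E. coli through a high-copy ColE1/pUC-type origin and selected with ampicillin via the β-lactamase gene and its promoter. The feature table also picks up short remnants of a kanamycin resistance gene and lacZα, along with rrnB-derived terminator fragments and a 5S rRNA segment. These are typical backbone insulation elements that flank the cloning site and are not functional payload.

The insert encodes luciferase fused at its N terminus to a nuclear localization signal and at its C terminus to an ssrA tag, the degron recognised by the bacterial ClpXP protease. The NLS concentrates the luminescent signal in the nucleus. The degron is intended to shorten the reporter's lifetime where ClpXP is available, so that light output tracks recent expression rather than accumulated protein. The species field lists budding yeast, and the associated work concerns measuring fast gene dynamics in single cells by time-lapse luminescence microscopy.

The automated annotation did not label the luciferase region itself (roughly the unannotated stretch between the rrnB T1 fragment and the lacZα fragment), and no yeast or other promoter, yeast marker or yeast origin is recorded. The vector type is unspecified. pNB774 therefore appears to serve as a source of the NLS-GrLuc-ssrA cassette for subcloning rather than as an expression vector.
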