Features (pLannotate 1.2.2; 8 found; start..end, strand, type, name):
    111..971     -  CDS            AmpR: β-lactamase; bla; confers resistance to ampicillin, carbenicillin, and related antibiotics
    974..1070    -  promoter       AmpR promoter (fragment): bla
   1100..1124    -  CDS            KanR (fragment): aminoglycoside phosphotransferase; aph(3')-Ia; confers resistance to kanamycin
   1153..1268    +  ncRNA          5S rRNA: Accession: RF00001 - 5S ribosomal RNA
   1272..1312    +  terminator     rrnB T1 terminator (fragment): transcription terminator T1 from the E. coli rrnB gene
   3578..3597    +  CDS            lacZα (fragment): LacZα fragment of β-galactosidase; lacZ fragment
   3622..3639    -  terminator     rrnB T2 terminator (fragment): transcription terminator T2 from the E. coli rrnB gene
   3864..4452    -  rep_origin     ori: high-copy-number ColE1/pMB1/pBR322/pUC origin of replication
>Addgene plasmid #60114 | pNB774 | depositor full sequence | sequence record 96175 | pNB774 sequence 4465 bps
TCTTTTCTACGGGGTCTGACGCTCAGTGGAACGACGCGCGCGTAACTCACGTTAAGGGATTTTGGTCATG
AGCTTGCGCCGTCCCGTCAAGTCAGCGTAATGCTCTGCTTTTACCAATGCTTAATCAGTGAGGCACCTAT
CTCAGCGATCTGTCTATTTCGTTCATCCATAGTTGCCTGACTCCCCGTCGTGTAGATAACTACGATACGG
GAGGGCTTACCATCTGGCCCCAGCGCTGCGATGATACCGCGAGAACCACGCTCACCGGCTCCGGATTTAT
CAGCAATAAACCAGCCAGCCGGAAGGGCCGAGCGCAGAAGTGGTCCTGCAACTTTATCCGCCTCCATCCA
GTCTATTAATTGTTGCCGGGAAGCTAGAGTAAGTAGTTCGCCAGTTAATAGTTTGCGCAACGTTGTTGCC
ATCGCTACAGGCATCGTGGTGTCACGCTCGTCGTTTGGTATGGCTTCATTCAGCTCCGGTTCCCAACGAT
CAAGGCGAGTTACATGATCCCCCATGTTGTGCAAAAAAGCGGTTAGCTCCTTCGGTCCTCCGATCGTTGT
CAGAAGTAAGTTGGCCGCAGTGTTATCACTCATGGTTATGGCAGCACTGCATAATTCTCTTACTGTCATG
CCATCCGTAAGATGCTTTTCTGTGACTGGTGAGTACTCAACCAAGTCATTCTGAGAATAGTGTATGCGGC
GACCGAGTTGCTCTTGCCCGGCGTCAATACGGGATAATACCGCGCCACATAGCAGAACTTTAAAAGTGCT
CATCATTGGAAAACGTTCTTCGGGGCGAAAACTCTCAAGGATCTTACCGCTGTTGAGATCCAGTTCGATG
TAACCCACTCGTGCACCCAACTGATCTTCAGCATCTTTTACTTTCACCAGCGTTTCTGGGTGAGCAAAAA
CAGGAAGGCAAAATGCCGCAAAAAAGGGAATAAGGGCGACACGGAAATGTTGAATACTCATATTCTTCCT
TTTTCAATATTATTGAAGCATTTATCAGGGTTATTGTCTCATGAGCGGATACATATTTGAATGTATTTAG
AAAAATAAACAAATAGGGGTCAGTGTTACAACCAATTAACCAATTCTGAACATTATCGCGAGCCCATTTA
TACCTGAATATGGCTCATAACACCCCTTGTTTGCCTGGCGGCAGTAGCGCGGTGGTCCCACCTGACCCCA
TGCCGAACTCAGAAGTGAAACGCCGTAGCGCCGATGGTAGTGTGGGGACTCCCCATGCGAGAGTAGGGAA
CTGCCAGGCATCAAATAAAACGAAAGGCTCAGTCGAAAGACTGGGCCTTTCGCCCGGGCTAATTATGGGG
TGTCGCCCTTCGCTGAATTTAATTAACCATGGCTCCACCAAAAAAAAAAAGAAAAGTTGCCATGGGTGGG
GGCAGCATGATGAAGAGAGAAAAAAATGTTGTTTACGGCCCCGAACCCAAACACCCTTTGGGAAACTTTA
CTGCTGGAGAAATGCTCTACAATGCCCTTCATAAGCATTCCCACATACCGCAAGCAATATTAGATGTGAT
GGGTAATGAATCGCTGTCATATCAAGAATTTTTCGACACTACTGTCAAGCTAGGACAAAGTCTTCAAAAT
TGTGGATACAAGATGAATGATGTAGTGTCGATCTGTGCTGAGAACAATAAAAGATTTTTCATCCCCATTA
TTTCAGCTTGGTATATTGGTATGGTTGTAGCACCTGTTAATGAAGACTACATCCCAGATGAACTTTGTAA
AGTCACGGGTATATCAAAACCAATACTGGTCTTCACTACAAGAAAAATCTTACCTAAGGTATTAGAGGTA
AAGGACAGAACTAATTACATAAAGAGAATTATAATACTAGATTCTGAAGAAAATCTGCTTGGTTGCGAAA
GTCTTCATAATTTTATGTCCCGTTATTCGGATAATAATCTTCAGACCTTTAAGCCTCTACATTACGATCC
TGTTGATCAAGTGGCAGCTATTTTATGTTCGTCAGGCACAACTGGATTACCCAAAGGTGTTATGCAAACG
CATAGAAACATTTGTGTTCGACTTACACATGCTTCGGATCCCAGAGTTGGAACACAACTTATTCCTGGAG
TATCAGTTTTGGCGTATCTGCCTTTCTTCCATGCTTTTGGGTTTTCTATAAACTTAGGATACTTTATGGT
GGGCCTTCGTGTTGTTATGCTAAGACGATTTAATCAAGAAGTATTTTTAAAAGCCATTCAAGATTATGAA
GTTCGAAGTGTAATCAACGTTCCATCAACAATACTGTTCTTGTCGAAAAGTCCTTTAGTTGACAAATACG
ATTTATCGACTTTGGCGGAATTGTGTTGCGGCGCTGCACCATTAGCAAAGGAAGTTGCTGAGATAGCAGT
GAAACGACTAAACCTGCCAGGAATTCGTTGTGGATATGGTTTGACAGAGTCTACTTCAGCTAATATACAT
ACTCTTCACAATGAATTTAAGTCAGGATCACTTGGAAAAGTCACTCCTTATATGGCTGCGAAAATAATAG
ATAGGAACACTGGTGAAGCTTTGGGACCAAATCAAGTTGGAGAACTATGCATCTGGGGTCCTATGGTAAC
AAAAGGTTACGTGAACAATCCACAAGCCACCAAAGAGGCTATTGATGACGACGGTTGGCTTCACTCTGGA
GACTTTGGATACTATGATGAGGATGAATATTTCTATATAGTGGACCGTTACAAGGAACTTATTAAATATA
AAGGCTATCAGGTAGCACCTGTAGAATTAGAAGAGATTTTATTACAACATCCAGGTATAAGAGATGTTGC
TGTCGTTGGTATTCCTGATATAGAAGCTGGAGAACTACCAGCTGGGTTCGTGGTTAAACAACCCGGAGCA
CAACTTACAGCAAAAGAAGTTTACGATTTTCTTGCCCAACGGGTCTCTCATTCAAAGTATTTGCGTGGAG
GAGTTCGATTCGTTGATTCAATACCCAGGAATGTTACAGGTAAAATTTCAAGAAAAGAACTTCGAGAGGC
GTTGATGGAAAAAGCTGGAGGTGGCAGTATGTACAAAACTAGTGCAGCGAACGACGAAAATTACGCCCTT
GCAGCGTAATAACTAGTTAATACAAATAAGGCGCGCCCGTCAAAAGGGCGACACAAAATTTATTCTAAAT
GCATAATAAATACTGATAACATCTTATAGTTTGTATTATATTTTGTATTATCGTTGACATGTATAATTTT
GATATCAAAAACTGATTTTCCCTTTATTATTTTCGAGATTTATTTTCTTAATTCTCTTTAACAAACTAGA
AATATTGTATATACAAAAAATCATAAATAATAGATGAATAGTTTAATTATAGGTGTTCATCAATCGAAAA
AGCAACGTATCTTATTTAAAGTGCGTTGCTTTTTTCTCATTTATAAGGTTAAATAATTCTCATATATCAA
GCAAAGTGACAGGCGCCCTTAAATATTCTGACAAATGCTCTTTCCCTAAACTCCCCCCATAAAAAAACCC
GCCGAAGCGGGTTTTTACGTTATTTGCGGATTAACGATTACTCGTTATCAGAACCGCCCAGGGGGCCCGA
GCTTAAGACTGGCCGTCGTTTTACAACACAGAAAGAGTTTGTAGAAACGCAAAAAGGCCATCCGTCAGGG
GCCTTCTGCTTAGTTTGATGCCTGGCAGTTCCCTACTCTCGCCTTCCGCTTCCTCGCTCACTGACTCGCT
GCGCTCGGTCGTTCGGCTGCGGCGAGCGGTATCAGCTCACTCAAAGGCGGTAATACGGTTATCCACAGAA
TCAGGGGATAACGCAGGAAAGAACATGTGAGCAAAAGGCCAGCAAAAGGCCAGGAACCGTAAAAAGGCCG
CGTTGCTGGCGTTTTTCCATAGGCTCCGCCCCCCTGACGAGCATCACAAAAATCGACGCTCAAGTCAGAG
GTGGCGAAACCCGACAGGACTATAAAGATACCAGGCGTTTCCCCCTGGAAGCTCCCTCGTGCGCTCTCCT
GTTCCGACCCTGCCGCTTACCGGATACCTGTCCGCCTTTCTCCCTTCGGGAAGCGTGGCGCTTTCTCATA
GCTCACGCTGTAGGTATCTCAGTTCGGTGTAGGTCGTTCGCTCCAAGCTGGGCTGTGTGCACGAACCCCC
CGTTCAGCCCGACCGCTGCGCCTTATCCGGTAACTATCGTCTTGAGTCCAACCCGGTAAGACACGACTTA
TCGCCACTGGCAGCAGCCACTGGTAACAGGATTAGCAGAGCGAGGTATGTAGGCGGTGCTACAGAGTTCT
TGAAGTGGTGGGCTAACTACGGCTACACTAGAAGAACAGTATTTGGTATCTGCGCTCTGCTGAAGCCAGT
TACCTTCGGAAAAAGAGTTGGTAGCTCTTGATCCGGCAAACAAACCACCGCTGGTAGCGGTGGTTTTTTT
GTTTGCAAGCAGCAGATTACGCGCAGAAAAAAAGGATCTCAAGAAGATCCTTTGA
