>Addgene plasmid #60114 | pNB774 | addgene partial sequence | sequence record 98250 | rrnB-T1-term-F 5'-ACGAAAGGCTCAGTCGAAAG-3'
CGGGCTAATTATGGGGTGTCGCCCTTCGCTGAATTTAATTAACCATGGCTCCACCAAAAAAAAAAAGAAA
AGTTGCCATGGGTGGGGGCAGCATGATGAAGAGAGAAAAAAATGTTGTTTACGGCCCCGAACCCAAACAC
CCTTTGGGAAACTTTACTGCTGGAGAAATGCTCTACAATGCCCTTCATAAGCATTCCCACATACCGCAAG
CAATATTAGATGTGATGGGTAATGAATCGCTGTCATATCAAGAATTTTTCGACACTACTGTCAAGCTAGG
ACAAAGTCTTCAAAATTGTGGATACAAGATGAATGATGTAGTGTCGATCTGTGCTGAGAACAATAAAAGA
TTTTTCATCCCCATTATTTCAGCTTGGTATATTGGTATGGTTGTAGCACCTGTTAATGAAGACTACATCC
CAGATGAACTTTGTAAAGTCACGGGTATATCAAAACCAATACTGGTCTTCACTACAAGAAAAATCTTACC
TAAGGTATTAGAGGTAAAGGACAGAACTAATTACATAAAGAGAATTATAATACTAGATTCTGAAGAAAAT
CTGCTTGGTTGCGAAAGTCTTCATAATTTTATGTCCCGTTATTCGGATAATAATCTTCAGACCTTTAAGC
CTCTACATTACGATCCTGTTGATCAAGTGGCAGCTATTTTATGTTCGTCAGGCACAACTGGATTACCCAA
AGGTGTTATGCAAACGCATAGAAACATTTGTGTTCGACTTACACATGCTTCGGATCCCAGAGTTGGAACA
CAACTTATTCCTGGAGTATCAGTTTTGGCGTATCTGCCTTTCTTCCATGCTTTTGGGTTTTCTATAAACT
TAGGATACTTTATGGTGGGCCTTCGTGTTGTTATGCTAAGACGATTTAATCAAGAAGTATTTTTAAAAGC
CATTCAAGATTATGAAGTTCGAAGTGTAATCAACGTTCCATCAACAATACTGTTCTTGTCGAAAAGTCCT
TTAGTTGACAAATACGATTTATCGACTTTGGCGGAATTGTGTTGCG
