>Addgene plasmid #60114 | pNB774 | addgene partial sequence | sequence record 98251 | pNI-Rev 5'-CGTTGCTTTTTCGATTGATG-3'
CTATTCATCTATTATTTATGATTTTTTGTATATACAATATTTCTAGTTTGTTAAAGAGAATTAAGAAAAT
AAATCTCGAAAATAATAAAGGGAAAATCAGTTTTTGATATCAAAATTATACATGTCAACGATAATACAAA
ATATAATACAAACTATAAGATGTTATCAGTATTTATTATGCATTTAGAATAAATTTTGTGTCGCCCTTTT
GACGGGCGCGCCTTATTTGTATTAACTAGTTATTACGCTGCAAGGGCGTAATTTTCGTCGTTCGCTGCAC
TAGTTTTGTACATACTGCCACCTCCAGCTTTTTCCATCAACGCCTCTCGAAGTTCTTTTCTTGAAATTTT
ACCTGTAACATTCCTGGGTATTGAATCAACGAATCGAACTCCTCCACGCAAATACTTTGAATGAGAGACC
CGTTGGGCAAGAAAATCGTAAACTTCTTTTGCTGTAAGTTGTGCTCCGGGTTGTTTAACCACGAACCCAG
CTGGTAGTTCTCCAGCTTCTATATCAGGAATACCAACGACAGCAACATCTCTTATACCTGGATGTTGTAA
TAAAATCTCTTCTAATTCTACAGGTGCTACCTGATAGCCTTTATATTTAATAAGTTCCTTGTAACGGTCC
ACTATATAGAAATATTCATCCTCATCATAGTATCCAAAGTCTCCAGAGTGAAGCCAACCGTCGTCATCAA
TAGCCTCTTTGGTGGCTTGTGGATTGTTCACGTAACCTTTTGTTACCATAGGACCCCAGATGCATAGTTC
TCCAACTTGATTTGGTCCCAAAGCTTCACCAGTGTTCCTATCTATTATTTTCGCAGCCATATAAGGAGTG
ACTTTTCCAAGTGATCCTGACTTAAATTCATTGTGAAGAGTATGTATATTAGCTGAAGTAGACTCTGTCA
AACCATATCCACAACGAATTCCTGGCAGGTTTAGTCGTTTCACTGCTATCTCAGCAACTTCCTTTGCTAA
TGGTGCAGCGCCGCAACACAATTCCGCCAAAGTCGATAA
